Addgene plasmid #223950: pcDNA5-FRT-TOgw-C-mECFP
Purpose: (Empty Backbone) Gateway cloning of genes of interest with a C-terminal mECFP fusion; generation of stable cells with doxycycline inducible expression
Depositing lab: Karla Feijs & Roko Žaja. Depositing organization: Universitaetsklinikum Aachen.
Backbone
  Vector backbone: pcDNA5-FRT-TOgw
  Vector type: Mammalian Expression
  Selectable markers: Hygromycin
  Tag / fusion protein: mECFP (C terminal on backbone)
Growth in bacteria
  Bacterial resistance: Chloramphenicol and Ampicillin, 25 & 100 μg/mL
  Growth temperature: 37°C
  Growth strain: ccdB Survival
  Copy number: High Copy
Gene/Insert
  Gene/Insert name: None
  Tag / fusion protein: mECFP (C terminal on backbone)
Terms and licenses: Academic/Nonprofit Terms; Industry Terms: Not Available to Industry
How to cite: pcDNA5-FRT-TOgw-C-mECFP was a gift from Karla Feijs & Roko Žaja (Addgene plasmid # 223950 ; http://n2t.net/addgene:223950 ; RRID:Addgene_223950)
