[The description below was written by a language model from this plasmid's Addgene catalogue record and pLannotate feature annotations shown in this document.]
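Description:
pcDNA5-FRT-TOgw-C-mECFP is an empty Gateway destination vector for mammalian expression, built on the pcDNA5-FRT-TOgw backbone and intended for placing a gene of interest in frame with a C-terminal monomeric cyan fluorescent protein (mECFP). In bacteria it replicates from a high-copy ColE1/pUC-type origin and carries an ampicillin resistance gene on the backbone. The Gateway cassette adds chloramphenicol resistance and the ccdB toxin gene, which is why the unrecombined plasmid must be maintained in a ccdB-tolerant strain. A partial f1 origin is also annotated.

The expression unit consists of the CMV enhancer and immediate early promoter followed by short tet operator-like matches, consistent with a tetracycline-repressible CMV/TO arrangement in which transcription is held off by Tet repressor and released by doxycycline. Downstream lie attR1, the CmR–ccdB counter-selection cassette, attR2, the mECFP coding sequence and, across the plasmid's circular junction, a bGH polyadenylation signal. An LR recombination with an entry clone replaces the cassette with the gene of interest, and loss of ccdB selects for correct recombinants. For the fusion to be made, the entry clone insert would need to lack a stop codon.

A single FRT site sits immediately upstream of a hygromycin resistance coding sequence, which has an SV40 poly(A) signal but no annotated complete promoter of its own. In this design, FLP-mediated integration into a matching genomic FRT site in a suitable host cell line activates hygromycin resistance. This allows selection of stable, isogenic lines with doxycycline-inducible expression of the tagged protein, the purpose stated in the record.
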