Features (pLannotate 1.2.2; 28 found; start..end, strand, type, name):
    111..335     +  polyA_signal   bGH poly(A) signal: bovine growth hormone polyadenylation signal
    339..360     +  promoter       SV40 promoter (fragment): SV40 enhancer and early promoter
    381..614     +  rep_origin     f1 ori (fragment) (sequence partly withheld): f1 bacteriophage origin of replication; arrow indicates direction of (+) strand synthesis
    619..666     +  protein_bind   FRT: FLP-mediated recombination occurs in the 8-bp core sequence TCTAGAAA (Turan and Bode, 2011). FLP recombinase from the Saccharomyces cerevisiae 2μ plasmid
    674..1696    +  CDS            HygR: aminoglycoside phosphotransferase from E. coli; aph(4)-Ia; confers resistance to hygromycin
   1706..1831    +  CDS            ble (fragment): BLE_KLEPN - Experimental evidence at protein level: Swiss-Prot protein existence level 1. Binding protein with a strong affinity to the bleomycin family of antibiotics. Binds to CL990; an antimitotic-antibiotic compound. From Klebsiella pneumoniae.
   1826..1947    +  polyA_signal   SV40 poly(A) signal: SV40 polyadenylation signal
   2020..2036    -  protein_bind   lac operator: The lac repressor binds to the lac operator to inhibit transcription in E. coli. This inhibition can be relieved by adding lactose or isopropyl-β-D-thiogalactopyranoside (IPTG). lac repressor encoded by lacI
   2044..2074    -  promoter       lac promoter: promoter for the E. coli lac operon
   2089..2110    -  protein_bind   CAP binding site: CAP binding activates transcription in the presence of cAMP. E. coli catabolite activator protein
   2123..2215    -  CDS            lacI (fragment): lac repressor; lacI; The lac repressor binds to the lac operator to inhibit transcription in E. coli. This inhibition can be relieved by adding lactose or isopropyl-β-D-thiogalactopyranoside (IPTG).
   2398..2986    -  rep_origin     ori: high-copy-number ColE1/pMB1/pBR322/pUC origin of replication
   3157..4017    -  CDS            AmpR: β-lactamase; bla; confers resistance to ampicillin, carbenicillin, and related antibiotics
   4018..4122    -  promoter       AmpR promoter: bla
   4181..4233    -  misc_feature   bom (fragment): basis of mobility region from pBR322
   4388..4767    +  enhancer       CMV enhancer: human cytomegalovirus immediate early enhancer
   4768..4971    +  promoter       CMV promoter: human cytomegalovirus (CMV) immediate early promoter
   4973..4992    +  promoter       PLtetO-1 promoter (fragment): modified phage lambda PL promoter with tet operator sites (Lutz and Bujard, 1997)
   4994..5013    +  promoter       PLtetO-1 promoter (fragment): modified phage lambda PL promoter with tet operator sites (Lutz and Bujard, 1997)
   5021..5054    +  promoter       TRE3GV promoter (fragment): 3rd-generation Tet-responsive promoter that can be activated by binding of Tet-On® 3G, optimized for retroviral and lentiviral vectors
   5139..5263    +  protein_bind   attR1: mutant version of attR; recombination site for the Gateway® LR reaction LR Clonase™
   5288..5318    +  promoter       lac UV5 promoter: E. coli lac promoter with an "up" mutation
   5342..5371    +  promoter       cat promoter (fragment): promoter of the E. coli cat gene encoding chloramphenicol acetyltransferase
   5372..6031    +  CDS            CmR: chloramphenicol acetyltransferase; cat; confers resistance to chloramphenicol
   6210..6368    +  CDS            ccdA (fragment): CCDA_ECO57 - Also known as H, letA. Experimental evidence at protein level: Swiss-Prot protein existence level 1. Antitoxin component of a type II toxin-antitoxin (TA) system which inhibits the post-segregational killing (PSK) of plasmid-free cells, also referred to as a plasmid addiction system. Binds to and blocks the activity of CcdB; will also remove bound CcdB protein from the CcdB-GyrA complex by forming a CcdA-CcdB complex, a process termed rejuvenation. Functions as a transcriptional corepressor for the ccdAB operon, repression also requires CcdB (By similarity). From Escherichia coli
   6373..6675    +  CDS            ccdB: CCDB_ECOLI - Also known as G, letB, letD. Experimental evidence at protein level: Swiss-Prot protein existence level 1. Toxic component of a type II toxin-antitoxin (TA) system, functioning in plasmid maintainence. Responsible for the post- segregational killing (PSK) of plasmid-free cells, also referred to as a plasmid addiction system. Half-life of over 2 hours. Cell killing by CcdB is accompanied by filamentation, defects in chromosome and plasmid segregation, defects in cell division, formation of anucleate cells, decreased DNA synthesis and plasmid loss. Interferes with the activity of DN
   6719..6843    -  protein_bind   attR2: mutant version of attR; recombination site for the Gateway® LR reaction LR Clonase™
   6857..7570    +  CDS            mECFP: mECFP is a basic (constitutively fluorescent) cyan fluorescent protein published in 2006, derived from Aequorea victoria.
>Addgene plasmid #223950 | pcDNA5-FRT-TOgw-C-mECFP | addgene full sequence | sequence record 450833 | Addgene NGS Result
GTACCGAGCTCGGATCCACTAGTCCAGTGTGGTGGAATTCTGCAGATATCCAGCACAGTGGCGGCCGCTC
GAGTCTAGAGGGCCCGTTTAAACCCGCTGATCAGCCTCGACTGTGCCTTCTAGTTGCCAGCCATCTGTTG
TTTGCCCCTCCCCCGTGCCTTCCTTGACCCTGGAAGGTGCCACTCCCACTGTCCTTTCCTAATAAAATGA
GGAAATTGCATCGCATTGTCTGAGTAGGTGTCATTCTATTCTGGGGGGTGGGGTGGGGCAGGACAGCAAG
GGGGAGGATTGGGAAGACAATAGCAGGCATGCTGGGGATGCGGTGGGCTCTATGGCTTCTGAGGCGGAAA
GAACCAGCTGGGGCTCTAGGGGGTATCCCC
[124 nt withheld, positions 381-504]
C
[91 nt withheld, positions 506-596]
AGGGTGATGGTTCACGTACCTAGAAGTTCCTATTCCGAAGTTCCTATTCTCTAGAAAGTATAGGAACTTC
CTTGGCCAAAAAGCCTGAACTCACCGCGACGTCTGTCGAGAAGTTTCTGATCGAAAAGTTCGACAGCGTC
TCCGACCTGATGCAGCTCTCGGAGGGCGAAGAATCTCGTGCTTTCAGCTTCGATGTAGGAGGGCGTGGAT
ATGTCCTGCGGGTAAATAGCTGCGCCGATGGTTTCTACAAAGATCGTTATGTTTATCGGCACTTTGCATC
GGCCGCGCTCCCGATTCCGGAAGTGCTTGACATTGGGGAATTCAGCGAGAGCCTGACCTATTGCATCTCC
CGCCGTGCACAGGGTGTCACGTTGCAAGACCTGCCTGAAACCGAACTGCCCGCTGTTCTGCAGCCGGTCG
CGGAGGCCATGGATGCGATCGCTGCGGCCGATCTTAGCCAGACGAGCGGGTTCGGCCCATTCGGACCGCA
AGGAATCGGTCAATACACTACATGGCGTGATTTCATATGCGCGATTGCTGATCCCCATGTGTATCACTGG
CAAACTGTGATGGACGACACCGTCAGTGCGTCCGTCGCGCAGGCTCTCGATGAGCTGATGCTTTGGGCCG
AGGACTGCCCCGAAGTCCGGCACCTCGTGCACGCGGATTTCGGCTCCAACAATGTCCTGACGGACAATGG
CCGCATAACAGCGGTCATTGACTGGAGCGAGGCGATGTTCGGGGATTCCCAATACGAGGTCGCCAACATC
TTCTTCTGGAGGCCGTGGTTGGCTTGTATGGAGCAGCAGACGCGCTACTTCGAGCGGAGGCATCCGGAGC
TTGCAGGATCGCCGCGGCTCCGGGCGTATATGCTCCGCATTGGTCTTGACCAACTCTATCAGAGCTTGGT
TGACGGCAATTTCGATGATGCAGCTTGGGCGCAGGGTCGATGCGACGCAATCGTCCGATCCGGAGCCGGG
ACTGTCGGGCGTACACAAATCGCCCGCAGAAGCGCGGCCGTCTGGACCGATGGCTGTGTAGAAGTACTCG
CCGATAGTGGAAACCGACGCCCCAGCACTCGTCCGAGGGCAAAGGAATAGCACGTACTACGAGATTTCGA
TTCCACCGCCGCCTTCTATGAAAGGTTGGGCTTCGGAATCGTTTTCCGGGACGCCGGCTGGATGATCCTC
CAGCGCGGGGATCTCATGCTGGAGTTCTTCGCCCACCCCAACTTGTTTATTGCAGCTTATAATGGTTACA
AATAAAGCAATAGCATCACAAATTTCACAAATAAAGCATTTTTTTCACTGCATTCTAGTTGTGGTTTGTC
CAAACTCATCAATGTATCTTATCATGTCTGTATACCGTCGACCTCTAGCTAGAGCTTGGCGTAATCATGG
TCATAGCTGTTTCCTGTGTGAAATTGTTATCCGCTCACAATTCCACACAACATACGAGCCGGAAGCATAA
AGTGTAAAGCCTGGGGTGCCTAATGAGTGAGCTAACTCACATTAATTGCGTTGCGCTCACTGCCCGCTTT
CCAGTCGGGAAACCTGTCGTGCCAGCTGCATTAATGAATCGGCCAACGCGCGGGGAGAGGCGGTTTGCGT
ATTGGGCGCTCTTCCGCTTCCTCGCTCACTGACTCGCTGCGCTCGGTCGTTCGGCTGCGGCGAGCGGTAT
CAGCTCACTCAAAGGCGGTAATACGGTTATCCACAGAATCAGGGGATAACGCAGGAAAGAACATGTGAGC
AAAAGGCCAGCAAAAGGCCAGGAACCGTAAAAAGGCCGCGTTGCTGGCGTTTTTCCATAGGCTCCGCCCC
CCTGACGAGCATCACAAAAATCGACGCTCAAGTCAGAGGTGGCGAAACCCGACAGGACTATAAAGATACC
AGGCGTTTCCCCCTGGAAGCTCCCTCGTGCGCTCTCCTGTTCCGACCCTGCCGCTTACCGGATACCTGTC
CGCCTTTCTCCCTTCGGGAAGCGTGGCGCTTTCTCATAGCTCACGCTGTAGGTATCTCAGTTCGGTGTAG
GTCGTTCGCTCCAAGCTGGGCTGTGTGCACGAACCCCCCGTTCAGCCCGACCGCTGCGCCTTATCCGGTA
ACTATCGTCTTGAGTCCAACCCGGTAAGACACGACTTATCGCCACTGGCAGCAGCCACTGGTAACAGGAT
TAGCAGAGCGAGGTATGTAGGCGGTGCTACAGAGTTCTTGAAGTGGTGGCCTAACTACGGCTACACTAGA
AGAACAGTATTTGGTATCTGCGCTCTGCTGAAGCCAGTTACCTTCGGAAAAAGAGTTGGTAGCTCTTGAT
CCGGCAAACAAACCACCGCTGGTAGCGGTGGTTTTTTTGTTTGCAAGCAGCAGATTACGCGCAGAAAAAA
AGGATCTCAAGAAGATCCTTTGATCTTTTCTACGGGGTCTGACGCTCAGTGGAACGAAAACTCACGTTAA
GGGATTTTGGTCATGAGATTATCAAAAAGGATCTTCACCTAGATCCTTTTAAATTAAAAATGAAGTTTTA
AATCAATCTAAAGTATATATGAGTAAACTTGGTCTGACAGTTACCAATGCTTAATCAGTGAGGCACCTAT
CTCAGCGATCTGTCTATTTCGTTCATCCATAGTTGCCTGACTCCCCGTCGTGTAGATAACTACGATACGG
GAGGGCTTACCATCTGGCCCCAGTGCTGCAATGATACCGCGAGACCCACGCTCACCGGCTCCAGATTTAT
CAGCAATAAACCAGCCAGCCGGAAGGGCCGAGCGCAGAAGTGGTCCTGCAACTTTATCCGCCTCCATCCA
GTCTATTAATTGTTGCCGGGAAGCTAGAGTAAGTAGTTCGCCAGTTAATAGTTTGCGCAACGTTGTTGCC
ATTGCTACAGGCATCGTGGTGTCACGCTCGTCGTTTGGTATGGCTTCATTCAGCTCCGGTTCCCAACGAT
CAAGGCGAGTTACATGATCCCCCATGTTGTGCAAAAAAGCGGTTAGCTCCTTCGGTCCTCCGATCGTTGT
CAGAAGTAAGTTGGCCGCAGTGTTATCACTCATGGTTATGGCAGCACTGCATAATTCTCTTACTGTCATG
CCATCCGTAAGATGCTTTTCTGTGACTGGTGAGTACTCAACCAAGTCATTCTGAGAATAGTGTATGCGGC
GACCGAGTTGCTCTTGCCCGGCGTCAATACGGGATAATACCGCGCCACATAGCAGAACTTTAAAAGTGCT
CATCATTGGAAAACGTTCTTCGGGGCGAAAACTCTCAAGGATCTTACCGCTGTTGAGATCCAGTTCGATG
TAACCCACTCGTGCACCCAACTGATCTTCAGCATCTTTTACTTTCACCAGCGTTTCTGGGTGAGCAAAAA
CAGGAAGGCAAAATGCCGCAAAAAAGGGAATAAGGGCGACACGGAAATGTTGAATACTCATACTCTTCCT
TTTTCAATATTATTGAAGCATTTATCAGGGTTATTGTCTCATGAGCGGATACATATTTGAATGTATTTAG
AAAAATAAACAAATAGGGGTTCCGCGCACATTTCCCCGAAAAGTGCCACCTGACGTCGACGGATCGGGAG
ATCTCCCGATCCCCTATGGTGCACTCTCAGTACAATCTGCTCTGATGCCGCATAGTTAAGCCAGTATCTG
CTCCCTGCTTGTGTGTTGGAGGTCGCTGAGTAGTGCGCGAGCAAAATTTAAGCTACAACAAGGCAAGGCT
TGACCGACAATTGCATGAAGAATCTGCTTAGGGTTAGGCGTTTTGCGCTGCTTCGCGATGTACGGGCCAG
ATATACGCGTTGACATTGATTATTGACTAGTTATTAATAGTAATCAATTACGGGGTCATTAGTTCATAGC
CCATATATGGAGTTCCGCGTTACATAACTTACGGTAAATGGCCCGCCTGGCTGACCGCCCAACGACCCCC
GCCCATTGACGTCAATAATGACGTATGTTCCCATAGTAACGCCAATAGGGACTTTCCATTGACGTCAATG
GGTGGAGTATTTACGGTAAACTGCCCACTTGGCAGTACATCAAGTGTATCATATGCCAAGTACGCCCCCT
ATTGACGTCAATGACGGTAAATGGCCCGCCTGGCATTATGCCCAGTACATGACCTTATGGGACTTTCCTA
CTTGGCAGTACATCTACGTATTAGTCATCGCTATTACCATGGTGATGCGGTTTTGGCAGTACATCAATGG
GCGTGGATAGCGGTTTGACTCACGGGGATTTCCAAGTCTCCACCCCATTGACGTCAATGGGAGTTTGTTT
TGGCACCAAAATCAACGGGACTTTCCAAAATGTCGTAACAACTCCGCCCCATTGACGCAAATGGGCGGTA
GGCGTGTACGGTGGGAGGTCTATATAAGCAGAGCTCTCCCTATCAGTGATAGAGATCTCCCTATCAGTGA
TAGAGATCGTCGACGAGCTCGTTTAGTGAACCGTCAGATCGCCTGGAGACGCCATCCACGCTGTTTTGAC
CTCCATAGAAGACACCGGGACCGATCCAGCCTCCGGACTCTAGCGTTTAAACTTAAGCTATCACAAGTTT
GTACAAAAAAGCTGAACGAGAAACGTAAAATGATATAAATATCAATATATTAAATTAGATTTTGCATAAA
AAACAGACTACATAATACTGTAAAACACAACATATCCAGTCACTATGGCGGCCGCATTAGGCACCCCAGG
CTTTACACTTTATGCTTCCGGCTCGTATAATGTGTGGATTTTGAGTTAGGATCCGTCGAGATTTTCAGGA
GCTAAGGAAGCTAAAATGGAGAAAAAAATCACTGGATATACCACCGTTGATATATCCCAATGGCATCGTA
AAGAACATTTTGAGGCATTTCAGTCAGTTGCTCAATGTACCTATAACCAGACCGTTCAGCTGGATATTAC
GGCCTTTTTAAAGACCGTAAAGAAAAATAAGCACAAGTTTTATCCGGCCTTTATTCACATTCTTGCCCGC
CTGATGAATGCTCATCCGGAATTCCGTATGGCAATGAAAGACGGTGAGCTGGTGATATGGGATAGTGTTC
ACCCTTGTTACACCGTTTTCCATGAGCAAACTGAAACGTTTTCATCGCTCTGGAGTGAATACCACGACGA
TTTCCGGCAGTTTCTACACATATATTCGCAAGATGTGGCGTGTTACGGTGAAAACCTGGCCTATTTCCCT
AAAGGGTTTATTGAGAATATGTTTTTCGTCTCAGCCAATCCCTGGGTGAGTTTCACCAGTTTTGATTTAA
ACGTGGCCAATATGGACAACTTCTTCGCCCCCGTTTTCACCATGGGCAAATATTATACGCAAGGCGACAA
GGTGCTGATGCCGCTGGCGATTCAGGTTCATCATGCCGTTTGTGATGGCTTCCATGTCGGCAGAATGCTT
AATGAATTACAACAGTACTGCGATGAGTGGCAGGGCGGGGCGTAAACGCGTGGATCCGGCTTACTAAAAG
CCAGATAACAGTATGCGTATTTGCGCGCTGATTTTTGCGGTATAAGAATATATACTGATATGTATACCCG
AAGTATGTCAAAAAGAGGTATGCTATGAAGCAGCGTATTACAGTGACAGTTGACAGCGACAGCTATCAGT
TGCTCAAGGCATATATGATGTCAATATCTCCGGTCTGGTAAGCACAACCATGCAGAATGAAGCCCGTCGT
CTGCGTGCCGAACGCTGGAAAGCGGAAAATCAGGAAGGGATGGCTGAGGTCGCCCGGTTTATTGAAATGA
ACGGCTCTTTTGCTGACGAGAACAGGGGCTGGTGAAATGCAGTTTAAGGTTTACACCTATAAAAGAGAGA
GCCGTTATCGTCTGTTTGTGGATGTACAGAGTGATATTATTGACACGCCCGGGCGACGGATGGTGATCCC
CCTGGCCAGTGCACGTCTGCTGTCAGATAAAGTCTCCCGTGAACTTTACCCGGTGGTGCATATCGGGGAT
GAAAGCTGGCGCATGATGACCACCGATATGGCCAGTGTGCCGGTCTCCGTTATCGGGGAAGAAGTGGCTG
ATCTCAGCCACCGCGAAAATGACATCAAAAACGCCATTAACCTGATGTTCTGGGGAATATAAATGTCAGG
CTCCCTTATACACAGCCAGTCTGCAGGTCGACCATAGTGACTGGATATGTTGTGTTTTACAGTATTATGT
AGTCTGTTTTTTATGCAAAATCTAATTTAATATATTGATATTTATATCATTTTACGTTTCTCGTTCAGCT
TTCTTGTACAAAGTGGTGATAGCTTGGTACGTGAGCAAGGGCGAGGAGCTGTTCACCGGGGTGGTGCCCA
TCCTGGTCGAGCTGGACGGCGACGTAAACGGCCACAAGTTCAGCGTGTCCGGCGAGGGCGAGGGCGATGC
CACCTACGGCAAGCTGACCCTGAAGTTCATCTGCACCACCGGCAAGCTGCCCGTGCCCTGGCCCACCCTC
GTGACCACCCTGACCTGGGGCGTGCAGTGCTTCAGCCGCTACCCCGACCACATGAAGCAGCACGACTTCT
TCAAGTCCGCCATGCCCGAAGGCTACGTCCAGGAGCGCACCATCTTCTTCAAGGACGACGGCAACTACAA
GACCCGCGCCGAGGTGAAGTTCGAGGGCGACACCCTGGTGAACCGCATCGAGCTGAAGGGCATCGACTTC
AAGGAGGACGGCAACATCCTGGGGCACAAGCTGGAGTACAACTACATCAGCCACAACGTCTATATCACCG
CCGACAAGCAGAAGAACGGCATCAAGGCCAACTTCAAGATCCGCCACAACATCGAGGACGGCAGCGTGCA
GCTCGCCGACCACTACCAGCAGAACACCCCCATCGGCGACGGCCCCGTGCTGCTGCCCGACAACCACTAC
CTGAGCACCCAGTCCAAGCTGAGCAAAGACCCCAACGAGAAGCGCGATCACATGGTCCTGCTGGAGTTCG
TGACCGCCGCCGGGATCACTCTCGGCATGGACGAGCTGTACAAGTGA
